>Addgene plasmid #223388 | pYPQAT16 | addgene full sequence | sequence record 474023 | Addgene NGS Result
TCACCTTTTTAGACGGCGGCGCTCGGTTTCTTCAGCGGCCAAGCTGGCCGGCCAGGCCGCCAGCTTGGCA
TCAGACAAACCGGCCAGGATTTCATGCAGCCGCACGGTTGAGACGTGCGCGGGCGGCTCGAACACGTACC
CGGCCGCGATCATCTCCGCCTCGATCTCTTCGGTAATGAAAAACGGTTCGTCCTGGCCGTCCTGGTGCGG
TTTCATGCTTGTTCCTCTTGGCGTTCATTCTCGGCGGCCGCCAGGGCGTCGGCCTCGGTCAATGCGTCCT
AGGCACCGCGCCGCCTGGCCTCGGTGGGCGTCACTTCCTCGCTGCGCTCAAGTGCGCGGTACAGGGTCGA
GCGATGCACGCCAAGCAGTGCAGCCGCCTCTTTCACGGTGCGGCCTTCCTGGTCGATCAGCTCGCGGGCG
TGCGCGATCTGTGCCGGGGTGAGGGTAGGGCGGGGGCCAAACTTCACGCCTCGGGCCTTGGCGGCCTCGC
GCCCGCTCCGGGTGCGGTCGATGATTAGGGAACGCTCGAACTCGGCAATGCCGGCGAACACGGTCAACAC
CATGCGGCCGGCCGGCGTGGTGGTGTCGGCCCACGGCTCTGCCAGGCTACGCAGGCCCGCGCCGGCCTCC
TGGATGCGCTCGGCAATGTCCAGTAGGTCGCGGGTGCTGCGGGCCAGGCGGTCTAGCCTGGTCACTGTCA
CAACGTCGCCAGGGCGTAGGTGGTCAAGCATCCTGGCCAGCTCCGGGCGGTCGCGCCTGGTGCCGGTGAT
CTTCTCGGAAAACAGCTTGGTGCAGCCGGCCGCGTGCAGTTCGGCCCGTTGGTTGGTCAAGTCCTGGTCG
TCGGTGCTGACGCGGGCATAGCCCAGCAGGCCAGCGGCGGCGCTCTTGTTCATGGCGTAATGTCTCCGGT
TCTAGTCGCAAGTATTCTACTTTATGCGACTAAAACACGCGACAAGAAAACGCCAGGAAAAGGGCAGGGC
GGCAGCCTGTCGCGTAACTTAGGACTTGTGCGACATGTCGTTTTCAGAAGACGGCTGCACTGAACGTCAG
AAGCCGACTGCACTATAGCAGCGGAGGGGTTGGATCAAAGTACTTTGATCCCGAGGGGAACCCTGTGGTT
GGCATGCACATACAAATGGACGAACGGATAAACCTTTTCACGCCCTTTTAAATATCCGATTATTCTAATA
AACGCTCTTTTCTCTTAGGTTTACCCGCCAATATATCCTGTCAAACACTGATAGTTTAAACTGAAGGCGG
GAAACGACAATCTGATCCAAGCTCAAGCTGCTCTAGCATTCGCCATTCAGGCTGCGCAACTGTTGGGAAG
GGCGATCGGTGCGGGCCTCTTCGCTATTACGCCAGCTGGCGAAAGGGGGATGTGCTGCAAGGCGATTAAG
TTGGGTAACGCCAGGGTTTTCCCAGTCACGACGTTGTAAAACGACGGCCAGTGCCAAGCTTGCATGCCTG
CAGTGCAGCGTGACCCGGTCGTGCCCCTCTCTAGGGAAGGTGCGAACAAGTCCCTGATATGAGATCATGT
TTGTCATCTGGAGCCATAGAACAGGGTTCATC
[978 nt withheld, positions 1573-2550]
TAAAAACTGGGGATAACGCCTTAAATGGCGAAGAAACGGTCTAAATAGGCTGATTCAAGGCATTTACGGG
AGAAAAAATCGGCTCAAACATGAAGAAATGAAATGACTGAGTCAGCCGAGAAGAATTTCCCCGCTTATTC
GCACCTTCCTTAGCTTCTTGGGGTATCTTTAAATACTGTAGAAAAGAGGAAGGAAATAATAAATGGCTAA
AATGAGAATATCACCGGAATTGAAAAAACTGATCGAAAAATACCGCTGCGTAAAAGATACGGAAGGAATG
TCTCCTGCTAAGGTATATAAGCTGGTGGGAGAAAATGAAAACCTATATTTAAAAATGACGGACAGCCGGT
ATAAAGGGACCACCTATGATGTGGAACGGGAAAAGGACATGATGCTATGGCTGGAAGGAAAGCTGCCTGT
TCCAAAGGTCCTGCACTTTGAACGGCATGATGGCTGGAGCAATCTGCTCATGAGTGAGGCCGATGGCGTC
CTTTGCTCGGAAGAGTATGAAGATGAACAAAGCCCTGAAAAGATTATCGAGCTGTATGCGGAGTGCATCA
GGCTCTTTCACTCCATCGACATATCGGATTGTCCCTATACGAATAGCTTAGACAGCCGCTTAGCCGAATT
GGATTACTTACTGAATAACGATCTGGCCGATGTGGATTGCGAAAACTGGGAAGAAGACACTCCATTTAAA
GATCCGCGCGAGCTGTATGATTTTTTAAAGACGGAAAAGCCCGAAGAGGAACTTGTCTTTTCCCACGGCG
ACCTGGGAGACAGCAACATCTTTGTGAAAGATGGCAAAGTAAGTGGCTTTATTGATCTTGGGAGAAGCGG
CAGGGCGGACAAGTGGTATGACATTGCCTTCTGCGTCCGGTCGATCAGGGAGGATATCGGGGAAGAACAG
TATGTCGAGCTATTTTTTGACTTACTGGGGATCAAGCCTGATTGGGAGAAAATAAAATATTATATTTTAC
TGGATGAATTGTTTTAGTACCTAGAATGCATGACCAAAATCCCTTAACGTGAGTTTTCGTTCCACTGAGC
GTCAGACCCCGTAGAAAAGATCAAAGGATCTTCTTGAGATCCTTTTTTTCTGCGCGTAATCTGCTGCTTG
CAAACAAAAAAACCACCGCTACCAGCGGTGGTTTGTTTGCCGGATCAAGAGCTACCAACTCTTTTTCCGA
AGGTAACTGGCTTCAGCAGAGCGCAGATACCAAATACTGTCCTTCTAGTGTAGCCGTAGTTAGGCCACCA
CTTCAAGAACTCTGTAGCACCGCCTACATACCTCGCTCTGCTAATCCTGTTACCAGTGGCTGCTGCCAGT
GGCGATAAGTCGTGTCTTACCGGGTTGGACTCAAGACGATAGTTACCGGATAAGGCGCAGCGGTCGGGCT
GAACGGGGGGTTCGTGCACACAGCCCAGCTTGGAGCGAACGACCTACACCGAACTGAGATACCTACAGCG
TGAGCTATGAGAAAGCGCCACGCTTCCCGAAGGGAGAAAGGCGGACAGGTATCCGGTAAGCGGCAGGGTC
GGAACAGGAGAGCGCACGAGGGAGCTTCCAGGGGGAAACGCCTGGTATCTTTATAGTCCTGTCGGGTTTC
GCCACCTCTGACTTGAGCGTCGATTTTTGTGATGCTCGTCAGGGGGGCGGAGCCTATGGAAAAACGCCAG
CAACGCGGCCTTTTTACGGTTCCTGGCCTTTTGCTGGCCTTTTGCTCACATGTTCTTTCCTGCGTTATCC
CCTGATTCTGTGGATAACCGTATTACCGCCTTTGAGTGAGCTGATACCGCTCGCCGCAGCCGAACGACCG
AGCGCAGCGAGTCAGTGAGCGAGGAAGCGGAAGAGCGCCTGATGCGGTATTTTCTCCTTACGCATCTGTG
CGGTATTTCACACCGCATATGGTGCACTCTCAGTACAATCTGCTCTGATGCCGCATAGTTAAGCCAGTAT
ACACTCCGCTATCGCTACGTGACTGGGTCATGGCTGCGCCCCGACACCCGCCAACACCCGCTGACGCGCC
CTGACGGGCTTGTCTGCTCCCGGCATCCGCTTACAGACAAGCTGTGACCGTCTCCGGGAGCTGCATGTGT
CAGAGGTTTTCACCGTCATCACCGAAACGCGCGAGGCAGGGTGCCTTGATGTGGGCGCCGGCGGTCGAGT
GGCGACGGCGCGGCTTGTCCGCGCCCTGGTAGATTGCCTGGCCGTAGGCCAGCCATTTTTGAGCGGCCAG
CGGCCGCGATAGGCCGACGCGAAGCGGCGGGGCGTAGGGAGCGCAGCGACCGAAGGGTAGGCGCTTTTTG
CAGCTCTTCGGCTGTGCGCTGGCCAGACAGTTATGCACAGGCCAGGCGGGTTTTAAGAGTTTTAATAAGT
TTTAAAGAGTTTTAGGCGGAAAAATCGCCTTTTTTCTCTTTTATATCAGTCACTTACATGTGTGACCGGT
TCCCAATGTACGGCTTTGGGTTCCCAATGTACGGGTTCCGGTTCCCAATGTACGGCTTTGGGTTCCCAAT
GTACGTGCTATCCACAGGAAACAGACCTTTTCGACCTTTTTCCCCTGCTAGGGCAATTTGCCCTAGCATC
TGCTCCGTACATTAGGAACCGGCGGATGCTTCGCCCTCGATCAGGTTGCGGTAGCGCATGACTAGGATCG
GGCCAGCCTGCCCCGCCTCCTCCTTCAAATCGTACTCCGGCAGGTCATTTGACCCGATCAGCTTGCGCAC
GGTGAAACAGAACTTCTTGAACTCTCCGGCGCTGCCACTGCGTTCGTAGATCGTCTTGAACAACCATCTG
GCTTCTGCCTTGCCTGCGGCGCGGCGTGCCAGGCGGTAGAGAAAACGGCCGATGCCGGGATCGATCAAAA
AGTAATCGGGGTGAACCGTCAGCACGTCCGGGTTCTTGCCTTCTGTGATCTCGCGGTACATCCAATCAGC
TAGCTCGATCTCGATGTACTCCGGCCGCCCGGTTTCGCTCTTTACGATCTTGTAGCGGCTAATCAAGGCT
TCACCCTCGGATACCGTCACCAGGCGGCCGTTCTTGGCCTTCTTCGTACGCTGCATGGCAACGTGCGTGG
TGTTTAACCGAATGCAGGTTTCTACCAGGTCGTCTTTCTGCTTTCCGCCATCGGCTCGCCGGCAGAACTT
GAGTACGTCCGCAACGTGTGGACGGAACACGCGGCCGGGCTTGTCTCCCTTCCCTTCCCGGTATCGGTTC
ATGGATTCGGTTAGATGGGAAACCGCCATCAGTACCAGGTCGTAATCCCACACACTGGCCATGCCGGCCG
GCCCTGCGGAAACCTCTACGTGCCCGTCTGGAAGCTCGTAGCGGATCACCTCGCCAGCTCGTCGGTCACG
CTTCGACAGACGGAAAACGGCCACGTCCATGATGCTGCGACTATCGCGGGTGCCCACGTCATAGAGCATC
GGAACGAAAAAATCTGGTTGCTCGTCGCCCTTGGGCGGCTTCCTAATCGACGGCGCACCGGCTGCCGGCG
GTTGCCGGGATTCTTTGCGGATTCGATCAGCGGCCGCTTGCCACGATTCACCGGGGCGTGCTTCTGCCTC
GATGCGTTGCCGCTGGGCGGCCTGCGCGGCCTTCAACTTCTCCACCAGGTCATCACCCAGCGCCGCGCCG
ATTTGTACCGGGCCGGATGGTTTGCGACCGCTCACGCCGATTCCTCGGGCTTGGGGGTTCCAGTGCCATT
GCAGGGCCGGCAGGCAACCCAGCCGCTTACGCCTGGCCAACCGCCCGTTCCTCCACACATGGGGCATTCC
ACGGCGTCGGTGCCTGGTTGTTCTTGATTTTCCATGCCGCCTCCTTTAGCCGCTAAAATTCATCTACTCA
TTTATTCATTTGCTCATTTACTCTGGTAGCTGCGCGATGTATTCAGATAGCAGCTCGGTAATGGTCTTGC
CTTGGCGTACCGCGTACATCTTCAGCTTGGTGTGATCCTCCGCCGGCAACTGAAAGTTGACCCGCTTCAT
GGCTGGCGTGTCTGCCAGGCTGGCCAACGTTGCAGCCTTGCTGCTGCGTGCGCTCGGACGGCCGGCACTT
AGCGTGTTTGTGCTTTTGCTCATTTTCTCTTTACCTCATTAACTCAAATGAGTTTTGATTTAATTTCAGC
GGCCAGCGCCTGGACCTCGCGGGCAGCGTCGCCCTCGGGTTCTGATTCAAGAACGGTTGTGCCGGCGGCG
GCAGTGCCTGGGTAGCTCACGCGCTGCGTGATACGGGACTCAAGAATGGGCAGCTCGTACCCGGCCAGCG
CCTCGGCAACCTCACCGCCGATGCGCGTGCCTTTGATCGCCCGCGACACGACAAAGGCCGCTTGTAGCCT
TCCATCCGTGACCTCAATGCGCTGCTTAACCAGCTCCACCAGGTCGGCGGTGGCCCATATGTCGTAAGGG
CTTGGCTGCACCGGAATCAGCACGAAGTCGGCTGCCTTGATCGCGGACACAGCCAAGTCCGCCGCCTGGG
GCGCTCCGTCGATCACTACGAAGTCGCGCCGGCCGATGGCCTTCACGTCGCGGTCAATCGTCGGGCGGTC
GATGCCGACAACGGTTAGCGGTTGATCTTCCCGCACGGCCGCCCAATCGCGGGCACTGCCCTGGGGATCG
GAATCGACTAACAGAACATCGGCCCCGGCGAGTTGCAGGGCGCGGGCTAGATGGGTTGCGATGGTCGTCT
TGCCTGACCCGCCTTTCTGGTTAAGTACAGCGATAACCTTCATGCGTTCCCCTTGCGTATTTGTTTATTT
ACTCATCGCATCATATACGCAGCGACCGCATGACGCAAGCTGTTTTACTCAAATACACA
Features (pLannotate 1.2.2; 13 found; start..end, strand, type, name):
    468..869     -  CDS            Y4CG_SINFN (fragment): Protein inferred from homology: Swiss-Prot protein existence level 3. From Sinorhizobium fredii (strain NBRC 101917 / NGR234).
   1209..1233    -  misc_feature   RB T-DNA repeat: right border repeat from nopaline C58 T-DNA
   1299..1453    -  CDS            lacZα (fragment): LacZα fragment of β-galactosidase; lacZ fragment
   1456..1473    -  misc_feature   MCS (fragment): pUC18/19 multiple cloning site
   1506..1574    -  CDS            yghO (fragment) (sequence partly withheld): YGHO_ECOLI - Experimental evidence at transcript level: Swiss-Prot protein existence level 2. From Escherichia coli (strain K12).
   1573..2550    +  CDS            insH10 (sequence withheld): INH10_ECOLI - Protein inferred from homology: Swiss-Prot protein existence level 3. Involved in the transposition of the insertion sequence IS5. From Escherichia coli (strain K12).
   2753..3547    +  CDS            KanR: aminoglycoside phosphotransferase; aphA-3; confers resistance to kanamycin
   3634..4222    +  rep_origin     ori: high-copy-number ColE1/pMB1/pBR322/pUC origin of replication
   4408..4548    -  misc_feature   bom: basis of mobility region from pBR322
   4650..4689    -  CDS            rop (fragment): Rop protein, which maintains plasmids at low copy number; rop
   4892..5086    -  rep_origin     pVS1 oriV: origin of replication for the Pseudomonas plasmid pVS1 (Heeb et al., 2000)
   5152..6225    -  CDS            pVS1 RepA: replication protein from the Pseudomonas plasmid pVS1 (Heeb et al., 2000)
   6654..7283    -  CDS            pVS1 StaA: stability protein from the Pseudomonas plasmid pVS1 (Heeb et al., 2000)
