[The description below was written by a language model from this plasmid's Addgene catalogue record and pLannotate feature annotations shown in this document.]
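Description:
pYPQAT16 is catalogued as an all-in-one T-DNA binary vector for cytosine (C-to-T) base editing in monocot plants, built on the pYPQ166 backbone. According to the record, the payload is the A3A/Y130F-CBE_V01 editor: a human APOBEC3A deaminase carrying the Y130F substitution fused to the SpCas9 D10A nickase and a uracil glycosylase inhibitor (UGI), with NLS and 3x FLAG tags. The deaminase converts cytosines in the strand displaced by the guide RNA, the nickase cuts the opposite strand to bias repair toward the edit, and UGI blocks excision of the uracil intermediate. The editor is driven by the maize ubiquitin 1 (ZmUbi1) promoter, and the sgRNA scaffold by the rice OsU3 Pol III promoter. It recognises NGG PAMs and is described as having a wide editing window. Hygromycin is the selectable marker in plants. The associated work concerns a CRISPR toolbox for large-scale screens in plants.

The accompanying feature table comes from a 7,369 nt sequencing result and covers essentially only the binary backbone: kanamycin resistance (aphA-3), a high-copy ColE1/pUC-type origin with the bom region and a rop fragment for propagation in E. coli, and the pVS1 oriV, RepA and StaA functions for replication and stable maintenance in Agrobacterium. A nopaline-type right border repeat, a lacZα fragment and a partial pUC multiple cloning site are also annotated. No ZmUbi1 promoter, deaminase, Cas9, UGI, OsU3 cassette, hygromycin marker or left border is annotated, and the record is too short to hold the described cassette. An IS5 transposase gene (insH10) is annotated next to the cloning-site remnant, which could reflect an insertion-sequence event in the sequenced material. The sequence record should therefore not be assumed to represent the complete construct described in the catalogue.
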