Addgene plasmid #223388: pYPQAT16
Purpose: T-DNA vector for A3A/Y130F-CBE_V01 based C-to-T base editing for monocot plants; NGG PAM; wide working window; A3A/Y130F-CBE_V01 was driven by ZmUbi1 and the sgRNA was driven by OsU3 promoter.
Depositing lab: Yiping Qi. Depositing organization: University of Maryland, College Park. Publication: A comprehensive all-in-one CRISPR toolbox for large-scale screens in plants. Cheng Y, Li G, Qi A, Mandlik R, Pan C, Wang D, Ge S, Qi Y. Plant Cell. 2025 Apr 9:koaf081. doi: 10.1093/plcell/koaf081. PubMed 40202185.
Backbone
  Vector backbone: pYPQ166
  Vector type: Plant Expression, CRISPR
  Selectable markers: Hygromycin
Growth in bacteria
  Bacterial resistance: Kanamycin, 50 μg/mL
  Growth temperature: 37°C
  Growth strain: DH5alpha
  Copy number: High Copy
Gene/Insert
  Gene/Insert name: ZmUbi-hA3A-Y130F-SpCas9-D10A-UGI-OsU3-gRNA scaffold
  Tag / fusion protein: NLS; 3x FLAG
Terms and licenses: Academic/Nonprofit Terms; Industry Terms: Not Available to Industry
How to cite: pYPQAT16 was a gift from Yiping Qi (Addgene plasmid # 223388 ; http://n2t.net/addgene:223388 ; RRID:Addgene_223388)
